>Addgene plasmid #98651 | MBP-FUS_FL_WT | addgene full sequence | sequence record 189245 | Addgene NGS Result
TAATACGACTCACTATAGGGGAATTGTGAGCGGATAACAATTCCCCTCTAGAAATAATTTTGTTTAACTT
TAAGAAGGAGATATACCATGGGATCTGATAAAATTCATCATCATCATCATCACAGCAGCGGTACCAAAAT
CGAAGAAGGTAAACTGGTAATCTGGATTAACGGCGATAAAGGCTATAACGGTCTCGCTGAAGTCGGTAAG
AAATTCGAGAAAGATACCGGAATTAAAGTCACCGTTGAGCATCCGGATAAACTGGAAGAGAAATTCCCAC
AGGTTGCGGCAACTGGCGATGGCCCTGACATTATCTTCTGGGCACACGACCGCTTTGGTGGCTACGCTCA
ATCTGGCCTGTTGGCTGAAATCACCCCGGACAAAGCGTTCCAGGACAAGCTGTATCCGTTTACCTGGGAT
GCCGTACGTTACAACGGCAAGCTGATTGCTTACCCGATCGCTGTTGAAGCGTTATCGCTGATTTATAACA
AAGATCTGCTGCCGAACCCGCCAAAAACCTGGGAAGAGATCCCGGCGCTGGATAAAGAACTGAAAGCGAA
AGGTAAGAGCGCGCTGATGTTCAACCTGCAAGAACCGTACTTCACCTGGCCGCTGATTGCTGCTGACGGG
GGTTATGCGTTCAAGTATGAAAACGGCAAGTACGACATTAAAGACGTGGGCGTGGATAACGCTGGCGCGA
AAGCGGGTCTGACCTTCCTGGTTGACCTGATTAAAAACAAACACATGAATGCAGACACCGATTACTCCAT
CGCAGAAGCTGCCTTTAATAAAGGCGAAACAGCGATGACCATCAACGGCCCGTGGGCATGGTCCAACATC
GACACCAGCAAAGTGAATTATGGTGTAACGGTACTGCCGACCTTCAAGGGTCAACCATCCAAACCGTTCG
TTGGCGTGCTGAGCGCAGGTATTAACGCCGCCAGTCCGAACAAAGAGCTGGCAAAAGAGTTCCTCGAAAA
CTATCTGCTGACTGATGAAGGTCTGGAAGCGGTTAATAAAGACAAACCGCTGGGTGCCGTAGCGCTGAAG
TCTTACGAGGAAGAGTTGGCGAAAGATCCACGTATTGCCGCCACCATGGAAAACGCCCAGAAAGGTGAAA
TCATGCCGAACATCCCGCAGATGTCCGCTTTCTGGTATGCCGTGCGTACTGCGGTGATCAACGCCGCCAG
CGGTCGTCAGACTGTCGATGAAGCCCTGAAAGACGCGCAGACTAATTCGGGATCTGATATCACAAGTTTG
TACAAAAAAGCTGAAGGCGGTACCGAGAACCTGTACTTCCAGGGTCATATGGCCTCAAACGATTATACCC
AACAAGCAACCCAAAGCTATGGGGCCTACCCCACCCAGCCCGGGCAGGGCTATTCCCAGCAGAGCAGTCA
GCCCTACGGACAGCAGAGTTACAGTGGTTATAGCCAGTCCACGGACACTTCAGGCTATGGCCAGAGCAGC
TATTCTTCTTATGGCCAGAGCCAGAACACAGGCTATGGAACTCAGTCAACTCCCCAGGGATATGGCTCGA
CTGGCGGCTATGGTAGTAGCCAGAGCTCCCAATCGTCTTACGGGCAGCAGTCCTCCTATCCTGGCTATGG
CCAGCAGCCAGCTCCCAGCAGCACCTCGGGAAGTTACGGTAGCAGTTCTCAGAGCAGCAGCTATGGGCAG
CCCCAGAGTGGGAGCTACAGCCAGCAGCCTAGCTATGGTGGACAGCAGCAAAGCTATGGACAGCAGCAAA
GCTATAATCCCCCTCAGGGCTATGGACAGCAGAACCAGTACAACAGCAGCAGTGGTGGTGGAGGTGGAGG
TGGAGGTGGAGGTAACTATGGCCAAGATCAATCCTCCATGAGTAGTGGTGGTGGCAGTGGTGGCGGTTAT
GGCAATCAAGACCAGAGTGGTGGAGGTGGCAGCGGTGGCTATGGACAGCAGGACCGTGGAGGCCGCGGCA
GGGGTGGCAGTGGTGGCGGCGGCGGCGGCGGCGGTGGTGGTTACAACCGCAGCAGTGGTGGCTATGAACC
CAGAGGTCGTGGAGGTGGCCGTGGAGGCAGAGGTGGCATGGGCGGAAGTGACCGTGGTGGCTTCAATAAA
TTTGGTGGCCCTCGGGACCAAGGATCACGTCATGACTCCGAACAGGATAATTCAGACAACAACACCATCT
TTGTGCAAGGCCTGGGTGAGAATGTTACAATTGAGTCTGTGGCTGATTACTTCAAGCAGATTGGTATTAT
TAAGACAAACAAGAAAACGGGACAGCCCATGATTAATTTGTACACAGACAGGGAAACTGGCAAGCTGAAG
GGAGAGGCAACGGTCTCTTTTGATGACCCACCTTCAGCTAAAGCAGCTATTGACTGGTTTGATGGTAAAG
AATTCTCCGGAAATCCTATCAAGGTCTCATTTGCTACTCGCCGGGCAGACTTTAATCGGGGTGGTGGCAA
TGGTCGTGGAGGCCGAGGGCGAGGAGGACCCATGGGCCGTGGAGGCTATGGAGGTGGTGGCAGTGGTGGT
GGTGGCCGAGGAGGATTTCCCAGTGGAGGTGGTGGCGGTGGAGGACAGCAGCGAGCTGGTGACTGGAAGT
GTCCTAATCCCACCTGTGAGAATATGAACTTCTCTTGGAGGAATGAATGCAACCAGTGTAAGGCCCCTAA
ACCAGATGGCCCAGGAGGGGGACCAGGTGGCTCTCACATGGGGGGTAACTACGGGGATGATCGTCGTGGT
GGCAGAGGAGGCTATGATCGAGGCGGCTACCGGGGCCGCGGCGGGGACCGTGGAGGCTTCCGAGGGGGCC
GGGGTGGTGGGGACAGAGGTGGCTTTGGCCCTGGCAAGATGGATTCCAGGGGTGAGCACAGACAGGATCG
CAGGGAGAGGCCGTATTGACTCGAGCACCACCACCACCACCACTGAGATCCGGCTGCTAACAAAGCCCGA
AAGGAAGCTGAGTTGGCTGCTGCCACCGCTGAGCAATAACTAGCATAACCCCTTGGGGCCTCTAAACGGG
TCTTGAGGGGTTTTTTGCTGAAAGGAGGAACTATATCCGGATTGGCGAATGGG
[124 nt withheld, positions 3064-3187]
C
[91 nt withheld, positions 3189-3279]
A
[49 nt withheld, positions 3281-3329]
CCTTTGACGTTGGAGTCCACGTTCTTT
[37 nt withheld, positions 3357-3393]
ACCCTATCTCGGTCTATTCTTTTGATTTATAAGGGATTTTGCCGATTTCGGCCTATTGGTTAAAAAATGA
GCTGATTTAACAAAAATTTAACGCGAATTTTAACAAAATATTAACGCTTACAATTTAGGTGGCACTTTTC
GGGGAAATGTGCGCGGAACCCCTATTTGTTTATTTTTCTAAATACATTCAAATATGTATCCGCTCATGAA
TTAATTCTTAGAAAAACTCATCGAGCATCAAATGAAACTGCAATTTATTCATATCAGGATTATCAATACC
ATATTTTTGAAAAAGCCGTTTCTGTAATGAAGGAGAAAACTCACCGAGGCAGTTCCATAGGATGGCAAGA
TCCTGGTATCGGTCTGCGATTCCGACTCGTCCAACATCAATACAACCTATTAATTTCCCCTCGTCAAAAA
TAAGGTTATCAAGTGAGAAATCACCATGAGTGACGACTGAATCCGGTGAGAATGGCAAAAGTTTATGCAT
TTCTTTCCAGACTTGTTCAACAGGCCAGCCATTACGCTCGTCATCAAAATCACTCGCATCAACCAAACCG
TTATTCATTCGTGATTGCGCCTGAGCGAGACGAAATACGCGATCGCTGTTAAAAGGACAATTACAAACAG
GAATCGAATGCAACCGGCGCAGGAACACTGCCAGCGCATCAACAATATTTTCACCTGAATCAGGATATTC
TTCTAATACCTGGAATGCTGTTTTCCCGGGGATCGCAGTGGTGAGTAACCATGCATCATCAGGAGTACGG
ATAAAATGCTTGATGGTCGGAAGAGGCATAAATTCCGTCAGCCAGTTTAGTCTGACCATCTCATCTGTAA
CATCATTGGCAACGCTACCTTTGCCATGTTTCAGAAACAACTCTGGCGCATCGGGCTTCCCATACAATCG
ATAGATTGTCGCACCTGATTGCCCGACATTATCGCGAGCCCATTTATACCCATATAAATCAGCATCCATG
TTGGAATTTAATCGCGGCCTAGAGCAAGACGTTTCCCGTTGAATATGGCTCATAACACCCCTTGTATTAC
TGTTTATGTAAGCAGACAGTTTTATTGTTCATGACCAAAATCCCTTAACGTGAGTTTTCGTTCCACTGAG
CGTCAGACCCCGTAGAAAAGATCAAAGGATCTTCTTGATATCCTTTTTTTCTGCGCGTAATCTGCTGCTT
GCAAACAAAAAAACCACCGCTACCAGCGGTGGTTTGTTTGCCGGATCAAGAGCTACCAACTCTTTTTCCG
AAGGTAACTGGCTTCAGCAGAGCGCAGATACCAAATACTGTCCTTCTAGTGTAGCCGTAGTTAGGCCACC
ACTTCAAGAACTCTGTAGCACCGCCTACATACCTCGCTCTGCTAATCCTGTTACCAGTGGCTGCTGCCAG
TGGCGATAAGTCGTGTCTTACCGGGTTGGACTCAAGACGATAGTTACCGGATAAGGCGCAGCGGTCGGGC
TGAACGGGGGGTTCGTGCACACAGCCCAGCTTGGAGCGAACGACCTACACCGAACTGAGATACCTACAGC
GTGAGCTATGAGAAAGCGCCACGCTTCCCGAAGGGAGAAAGGCGGACAGGTATCCGGTAAGCGGCAGGGT
CGGAACAGGAGAGCGCACGAGGGAGCTTCCAGGGGGAAACGCCTGGTATCTTTATAGTCCTGTCGGGTTT
CGCCACCTCTGACTTGAGCGTCGATTTTTGTGATGCTCGTCAGGGGGGCGGAGCCTATGGAAAAACGCCA
GCAACGCGGCCTTTTTACGGTTCCTGGCCTTTTGCTGGCCTTTTGCTCACATGTTCTTTCCTGCGTTATC
CCCTGATTCTGTGGATAACCGTATTACCGCCTTTGAGTGAGCTGATACCGCTCGCCGCAGCCGAACGACC
GAGCGCAGCGAGTCAGTGAGCGAGGAAGCGGAAGAGCGCCTGATGCGGTATTTTCTCCTTACGCATCTGT
GCGGTATTTCACACCGCAATGGTGCACTCTCAGTACAATCTGCTCTGATGCCGCATAGTTAAGCCAGTAT
ACACTCCGCTATCGCTACGTGACTGGGTCATGGCTGCGCCCCGACACCCGCCAACACCCGCTGACGCGCC
CTGACGGGCTTGTCTGCTCCCGGCATCCGCTTACAGACAAGCTGTGACCGTCTCCGGGAGCTGCATGTGT
CAGAGGTTTTCACCGTCATCACCGAAACGCGCGAGGCAGCTGCGGTAAAGCTCATCAGCGTGGTCGTGAA
GCGATTCACAGATGTCTGCCTGTTCATCCGCGTCCAGCTCGTTGAGTTTCTCCAGAAGCGTTAATGTCTG
GCTTCTGATAAAGCGGGCCATGTTAAGGGCGGTTTTTTCCTGTTTGGTCACTGATGCCTCCGTGTAAGGG
GGATTTCTGTTCATGGGGGTAATGATACCGATGAAACGAGAGAGGATGCTCACGATACGGGTTACTGATG
ATGAACATGCCCGGTTACTGGAACGTTGTGAGGGTAAACAACTGGCGGTATGGATGCGGCGGGACCAGAG
AAAAATCACTCAGGGTCAATGCCAGCGCTTCGTTAATACAGATGTAGGTGTTCCACAGGGTAGCCAGCAG
CATCCTGCGATGCAGATCCGGAACATAATGGTGCAGGGCGCTGACTTCCGCGTTTCCAGACTTTACGAAA
CACGGAAACCGAAGACCATTCATGTTGTTGCTCAGGTCGCAGACGTTTTGCAGCAGCAGTCGCTTCACGT
TCGCTCGCGTATCGGTGATTCATTCTGCTAACCAGTAAGGCAACCCCGCCAGCCTAGCCGGGTCCTCAAC
GACAGGAGCACGATCATGCGCACCCGTGGGGCCGCCATGCCGGCGATAATGGCCTGCTTCTCGCCGAAAC
GTTTGGTGGCGGGACCAGTGACGAAGGCTTGAGCGAGGGCGTGCAAGATTCCGAATACCGCAAGCGACAG
GCCGATCATCGTCGCGCTCCAGCGAAAGCGGTCCTCGCCGAAAATGACCCAGAGCGCTGCCGGCACCTGT
CCTACGAGTTGCATGATAAAGAAGACAGTCATAAGTGCGGCGACGATAGTCATGCCCCGCGCCCACCGGA
AGGAGCTGACTGGGTTGAAGGCTCTCAAGGGCATCGGTCGAGATCCCGGTGCCTAATGAGTGAGCTAACT
TACATTAATTGCGTTGCGCTCACTGCCCGCTTTCCAGTCGGGAAACCTGTCGTGCCAGCTGCATTAATGA
ATCGGCCAACGCGCGGGGAGAGGCGGTTTGCGTATTGGGCGCCAGGGTGGTTTTTCTTTTCACCAGTGAG
ACGGGCAACAGCTGATTGCCCTTCACCGCCTGGCCCTGAGAGAGTTGCAGCAAGCGGTCCACGCTGGTTT
GCCCCAGCAGGCGAAAATCCTGTTTGATGGTGGTTAACGGCGGGATATAACATGAGCTGTCTTCGGTATC
GTCGTATCCCACTACCGAGATATCCGCACCAACGCGCAGCCCGGACTCGGTAATGGCGCGCATTGCGCCC
AGCGCCATCTGATCGTTGGCAACCAGCATCGCAGTGGGAACGATGCCCTCATTCAGCATTTGCATGGTTT
GTTGAAAACCGGACATGGCACTCCAGTCGCCTTCCCGTTCCGCTATCGGCTGAATTTGATTGCGAGTGAG
ATATTTATGCCAGCCAGCCAGACGCAGACGCGCCGAGACAGAACTTAATGGGCCCGCTAACAGCGCGATT
TGCTGGTGACCCAATGCGACCAGATGCTCCACGCCCAGTCGCGTACCGTCTTCATGGGAGAAAATAATAC
TGTTGATGGGTGTCTGGTCAGAGACATCAAGAAATAACGCCGGAACATTAGTGCAGGCAGCTTCCACAGC
AATGGCATCCTGGTCATCCAGCGGATAGTTAATGATCAGCCCACTGACGCGTTGCGCGAGAAGATTGTGC
ACCGCCGCTTTACAGGCTTCGACGCCGCTTCGTTCTACCATCGACACCACCACGCTGGCACCCAGTTGAT
CGGCGCGAGATTTAATCGCCGCGACAATTTGCGACGGCGCGTGCAGGGCCAGACTGGAGGTGGCAACGCC
AATCAGCAACGACTGTTTGCCCGCCAGTTGTTGTGCCACGCGGTTGGGAATGTAATTCAGCTCCGCCATC
GCCGCTTCCACTTTTTCCCGCGTTTTCGCAGAAACGTGGCTGGCCTGGTTCACCACGCGGGAAACGGTCT
GATAAGAGACACCGGCATACTCTGCGACATCGTATAACGTTACTGGTTTCACATTCACCACCCTGAATTG
ACTCTCTTCCGGGCGCTATCATGCCATACCGCGAAAGGTTTTGCGCCATTCGATGGTGTCCGGGATCTCG
ACGCTCTCCCTTATGCGACTCCTGCATTAGGAAGCAGCCCAGTAGTAGGTTGAGGCCGTTGAGCACCGCC
GCCGCAAGGAATGGTGCATGCAAGGAGATGGCGCCCAACAGTCCCCCGGCCACGGGGCCTGCCACCATAC
CCACGCCGAAACAAGCGCTCATGAGCCCGAAGTGGCGAGCCCGATCTTCCCCATCGGTGATGTCGGCGAT
ATAGGCGCCAGCAACCGCACCTGTGGCGCCGGTGATGCCGGCCACGATGCGTCCGGCGTAGAGGATCGAG
ATCTCGATCCCGCGAAAT
Features (pLannotate 1.2.2; 23 found; start..end, strand, type, name):
      1..19      +  promoter       T7 promoter: promoter for bacteriophage T7 RNA polymerase
     20..44      +  protein_bind   lac operator: The lac repressor binds to the lac operator to inhibit transcription in E. coli. This inhibition can be relieved by adding lactose or isopropyl-β-D-thiogalactopyranoside (IPTG). lac repressor encoded by lacI
     59..81      +  RBS            RBS: efficient ribosome binding site from bacteriophage T7 gene 10 (Olins and Rangwala, 1989)
     88..105     +  CDS            HP-thioredoxin (fragment): His-Patch thioredoxin The histidines at positions 8, 32, and 64 coordinate a divalent cation, allowing HP-thioredoxin to be purified on metal-chelating resins.
    106..122     +  CDS            capTEV™ (fragment): composite tag for in vivo biotinylation, TEV protease cleavage, and 6xHis tagging
    136..1233    +  CDS            MBP: maltose binding protein from E. coli; malE (mutated); This version of the gene does not encode a signal sequence, so MBP will remain in the cytosol.
   1253..1271    +  protein_bind   attB1 (fragment): mutant version of attB; core recombination site for the Gateway® BP reaction BP Clonase™
   1309..2886    +  CDS            FUS: FUS_HUMAN - Also known as TLS. Experimental evidence at protein level: Swiss-Prot protein existence level 1. DNA/RNA-binding protein that plays a role in various cellular processes such as transcription regulation, RNA splicing, RNA transport, DNA repair and damage response (PubMed:27731383). Binds to nascent pre-mRNAs and acts as a molecular mediator between RNA polymerase II and U1 small nuclear ribonucleoprotein thereby coupling transcription and splicing (PubMed:26124092). Binds also its own pre- mRNA and autoregulates its expression; this autoregulation mechanism is mediated by non-sense-
   2896..2913    +  CDS            9xHis (fragment): 9xHis affinity tag
   2923..2972    +  CDS            SET1 (fragment): solubility-enhancement tag derived from T7 phage gene 10B
   2980..3027    +  terminator     T7 terminator: transcription terminator for bacteriophage T7 RNA polymerase
   3064..3492    +  rep_origin     f1 ori (sequence partly withheld): f1 bacteriophage origin of replication; arrow indicates direction of (+) strand synthesis
   3545..3602    +  promoter       AmpR promoter (fragment): bla
   3611..4426    -  CDS            KanR: aminoglycoside phosphotransferase; aph(3')-Ia; confers resistance to kanamycin in bacteria or G418 (Geneticin®) in eukaryotes
   4548..5136    +  rep_origin     ori: high-copy-number ColE1/pMB1/pBR322/pUC origin of replication
   5322..5461    -  misc_feature   bom: basis of mobility region from pBR322
   5563..5754    -  CDS            rop: Rop protein, which maintains plasmids at low copy number; rop
   5771..6151    +  CDS            YPB1_ECOLX: Protein predicted: Swiss-Prot protein existence level 4. From Escherichia coli.
   6223..6514    -  CDS            TcR (fragment): tetracycline efflux protein; tet; confers resistance to tetracycline
   6529..6550    -  protein_bind   CAP binding site: CAP binding activates transcription in the presence of cAMP. E. coli catabolite activator protein
   6563..7645    -  CDS            lacI: lac repressor; lacI; The lac repressor binds to the lac operator to inhibit transcription in E. coli. This inhibition can be relieved by adding lactose or isopropyl-β-D-thiogalactopyranoside (IPTG).
   7646..7723    -  promoter       lacI promoter: lacI
   7731..8010    -  CDS            TcR (fragment): tetracycline efflux protein; tet; confers resistance to tetracycline
