[The description below was written by a language model from this plasmid's Addgene catalogue record and pLannotate feature annotations shown in this document.]
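Description:
MBP-FUS_FL_WT is a bacterial expression plasmid of about 8 kb, built on the pTHMT backbone, for producing full-length wild-type human FUS as a fusion to an N-terminal 6xHis-maltose binding protein tag. The layout resembles a pET-type vector. A T7 promoter with an adjacent lac operator and a T7 gene 10 ribosome binding site drives the open reading frame, a T7 terminator follows it, and a plasmid-borne lacI gene with its own promoter supplies the repressor. Expression should therefore depend on T7 RNA polymerase and be inducible with IPTG. The plasmid is maintained through a ColE1/pMB1-family origin and selected with kanamycin (aph(3')-Ia). The catalogue lists it as high copy, although the feature table also annotates rop and the bom region, which are pBR322-derived elements. An f1 origin and remnants of the tetracycline resistance gene are also present as backbone leftovers.

The coding region starts with short matches annotated as fragments of histidine-containing tags, which probably correspond to the 6xHis leader. These are followed by a signal-sequence-free MBP that stays in the cytosol, a short linker with a partial attB1-like match, and then the FUS coding sequence. The "capTEV" fragment hit hints at tag-related sequence, but the record does not explicitly state that a protease cleavage site lies between MBP and FUS. A His-tag fragment is annotated downstream of FUS, and the record does not show whether it is in frame and translated.

FUS is an RNA/DNA-binding protein also known as TLS, and its gene aliases include ALS6. MBP serves as a solubility and purification partner alongside the His tag. The associated publication indicates use of recombinant FUS for in vitro studies of FUS granules and their binding to the C-terminal domain of RNA polymerase II.
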