Addgene plasmid #98651: MBP-FUS_FL_WT
Purpose: Expresses MBP-tagged full length FUS
Depositing lab: Nicolas Fawzi. Depositing organization: Brown University. Publication: Residue-by-Residue View of In Vitro FUS Granules that Bind the C-Terminal Domain of RNA Polymerase II. Burke KA, Janke AM, Rhine CL, Fawzi NL. Mol Cell. 2015 Oct 15;60(2):231-41. doi: 10.1016/j.molcel.2015.09.006. Epub 2015 Oct 8. PubMed 26455390.
Backbone
  Vector backbone: pTHMT
  Vector type: Bacterial Expression
Growth in bacteria
  Bacterial resistance: Kanamycin, 50 μg/mL
  Growth temperature: 37°C
  Growth strain: DH5alpha
  Copy number: High Copy
Gene/Insert
  Gene/Insert name: FUS
  Species: H. sapiens (human)
  Entrez Gene: FUS (a.k.a. ALS6, ETM4, FUS1, HNRNPP2, POMP75, TLS, altFUS)
  Tag / fusion protein: 6xHis-MBP (N terminal on backbone)
  Cloning method: Restriction Enzyme; 5′ cloning site Unknown (unknown if destroyed); 3′ cloning site Unknown (unknown if destroyed)
Terms and licenses: Academic/Nonprofit Terms; Industry Terms: Not Available to Industry
How to cite: MBP-FUS_FL_WT was a gift from Nicolas Fawzi (Addgene plasmid # 98651 ; http://n2t.net/addgene:98651 ; RRID:Addgene_98651)
